Addgene plasmid #234259: 8061-E22
Purpose: Gateway ORF Entry clone of human ACVR2B with stop codon (for native or N-terminal fusions)
Depositing lab: Dominic Esposito. Depositing organization: Frederick National Laboratory.
Backbone
  Vector backbone: pDonr-253
  Backbone size w/o insert (bp): 3155
  Vector type: Gateway Entry Clone
Growth in bacteria
  Bacterial resistance: Spectinomycin, 50 μg/mL
  Growth temperature: 37°C
  Growth strain: DH5alpha
  Copy number: High Copy
Gene/Insert
  Gene/Insert name: ACVR2B
  Species: H. sapiens (human)
  Insert size (bp): 1617
  Entrez Gene: ACVR2B (a.k.a. ACTRIIB, ActR-IIB, HTX4)
  Cloning method: Gateway Cloning
  Sequencing primers: 5′ M13F 23-mer (5'-CCCAGTCACGACGTTGTAAAACG); 3′ attLR 23-mer (5'-TAACATCAGAGATTTTGAGACAC)
Terms and licenses: Academic/Nonprofit Terms; Industry Terms: Not Available to Industry
How to cite: 8061-E22 was a gift from Dominic Esposito (Addgene plasmid # 234259 ; http://n2t.net/addgene:234259 ; RRID:Addgene_234259)
