[The description below was written by a language model from this plasmid's Addgene catalogue record and pLannotate feature annotations shown in this document.]
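Description:
8061-E22 is a Gateway entry clone built on the pDonr-253 backbone and carrying the human ACVR2B open reading frame. It is a bacterial propagation and recombination plasmid, not an expression vector. It replicates in E. coli from a high-copy ColE1/pUC-type origin and is selected with spectinomycin through the aadA (SmR) aminoglycoside adenylyltransferase gene. That gene sits downstream of a class 1 integron Pc promoter fragment and a remnant of a gentamicin resistance gene. The sequenced record is about 4.7 kb. It also contains an incP oriT with a traJ fragment, and rrnB T1 and T2 terminators upstream of the cloning region that shield the insert from read-through transcription. Small lacI, lacZα and pUC polylinker fragments appear to be backbone remnants.

The ACVR2B coding sequence encodes the activin type-2B receptor, a transmembrane serine/threonine kinase that pairs with type-1 activin receptors to transduce activin signals. It is flanked by two attL recombination sites, both labelled attL3 by the automated annotation. These sites allow LR Clonase-mediated transfer of the ORF into any compatible Gateway destination vector. A short match to a TEV protease site fragment is annotated between the 5′ attL site and the start of the ORF, though the catalogue entry does not mention it. The ORF retains its stop codon, so the clone suits expression of native protein or N-terminal fusions supplied by the destination vector, but not C-terminal tagging. A T7 promoter lies just outside the 3′ attL site in reverse orientation. No promoter for expressing ACVR2B is present in the entry clone itself, so expression control comes from the chosen destination vector.
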