Features (pLannotate 1.2.2; 17 found; start..end, strand, type, name):
    121..213     +  CDS            lacI (fragment): lac repressor; lacI; The lac repressor binds to the lac operator to inhibit transcription in E. coli. This inhibition can be relieved by adding lactose or isopropyl-β-D-thiogalactopyranoside (IPTG).
    268..295     -  terminator     rrnB T2 terminator: transcription terminator T2 from the E. coli rrnB gene
    427..470     +  terminator     rrnB T1 terminator: Escherichia coli rrnB; transcription terminator T1 from the E. coli rrnB gene
    517..553     -  CDS            lacZα (fragment): LacZα fragment of β-galactosidase; lacZ fragment
    570..665     +  protein_bind   attL3: mutant version of attL; recombination site for the Gateway® LR reaction LR Clonase™
    668..684     +  CDS            TEV site (fragment): tobacco etch virus (TEV) protease recognition and cleavage site
    692..2227    +  CDS            ACVR2B: AVR2B_HUMAN - Experimental evidence at protein level: Swiss-Prot protein existence level 1. Transmembrane serine/threonine kinase activin type-2 receptor forming an activin receptor complex with activin type-1 serine/threonine kinase receptors (ACVR1, ACVR1B or ACVR1c). Transduces the activin signal from the cell surface to the cytoplasm and is thus regulating many physiological and pathological processes including neuronal differentiation and neuronal survival, hair follicle development and cycling, FSH production by the pituitary gland, wound healing, extracellular matrix production, immunos
   2232..2327    -  protein_bind   attL3: mutant version of attL; recombination site for the Gateway® LR reaction LR Clonase™
   2346..2364    -  promoter       T7 promoter: promoter for bacteriophage T7 RNA polymerase
   2554..2577    +  promoter       Pc promoter (fragment): intI1 (promoter lies within the coding sequence); class 1 integron promoter
   2753..2809    +  CDS            GmR (fragment): gentamycin acetyltransferase; aacC1; confers resistance to gentamycin
   2816..3607    +  CDS            SmR: aminoglycoside adenylyltransferase (Murphy, 1985); aadA; confers resistance to spectinomycin and streptomycin
   3611..3648    -  misc_feature   MCS (fragment): pUC18/19 multiple cloning site
   3651..3696    -  CDS            traJ (fragment): oriT-recognizing protein; traJ
   3729..3838    -  oriT           oriT: incP origin of transfer
   3975..4012    +  misc_feature   MCS (fragment): pUC18/19 multiple cloning site
   4098..4686    +  rep_origin     ori: high-copy-number ColE1/pMB1/pBR322/pUC origin of replication
>Addgene plasmid #234259 | 8061-E22 | addgene full sequence | sequence record 468876 | Addgene NGS Result
CTTTCCTGCGTTATCCCCTGATTCTGTGGATAACCGTATTACCGCCTTTGAGTGAGCTGATACCGCTCGC
CGCAGCCGAACGACCGAGCGCAGCGAGTCAGTGAGCGAGGAAGCGGAAGAGCGCCCAATACGCAAACCGC
CTCTCCCCGCGCGTTGGCCGATTCATTAATGCAGCTGGCACGACAGGTTTCCCGACTGGAAAGCGGGCAG
TGAGCGCAACGCAATTAATACGCGTACCGCTAGCCAGGAAGAGTTTGTAGAAACGCAAAAAGGCCATCCG
TCAGGATGGCCTTCTGCTTAGTTTGATGCCTGGCAGTTTATGGCGGGCGTCCTGCCCGCCACCCTCCGGG
CCGTTGCTTCACAACGTTCAAATCCGCTCCCGGCGGATTTGTCCTACTCAGGAGAGCGTTCACCGACAAA
CAACAGATAAAACGAAAGGCCCAGTCTTCCGACTGAGCCTTTCGTTTTATTTGATGCCTGGCAGTTCCCT
ACTCTCGCGTTAACGCTAGCATGGATGTTTTCCCAGTCACGACGTTGTAAAACGACGGCCAGTCTTAAGC
TCGGGCCCCAAATAATGATTTTATTTTGACTGATAGTGACCTGTTCGTTGCAACAAATTGATGAGCAATG
CTTTTTTATAATGCCAACTTTGTACAAAAAAGTTGGCGAAAACCTGTACTTCCAAGGCACCATGACGGCG
CCCTGGGTGGCCCTCGCCCTCCTCTGGGGATCGCTGTGCGCCGGCTCTGGGCGTGGGGAGGCTGAGACAC
GGGAGTGCATCTACTACAACGCCAACTGGGAGCTGGAGCGCACCAACCAGAGCGGCCTGGAGCGCTGCGA
AGGCGAGCAGGACAAGCGGCTGCACTGCTACGCCTCCTGGCGCAACAGCTCTGGCACCATCGAGCTCGTG
AAGAAGGGCTGCTGGCTAGATGACTTCAACTGCTACGATAGGCAGGAGTGTGTGGCCACTGAGGAGAACC
CCCAGGTGTACTTCTGCTGCTGTGAAGGCAACTTCTGCAACGAGCGCTTCACTCATTTGCCAGAGGCTGG
GGGCCCGGAAGTCACGTACGAGCCACCCCCGACAGCCCCCACCCTGCTCACGGTGCTGGCCTACTCACTG
CTGCCCATCGGGGGCCTTTCCCTCATCGTCCTGCTGGCCTTTTGGATGTACCGGCATCGCAAGCCCCCCT
ACGGTCATGTGGACATCCATGAGGACCCTGGGCCTCCACCACCATCCCCTCTGGTGGGCCTGAAGCCACT
GCAGCTGCTGGAGATCAAGGCTCGGGGGCGCTTTGGCTGTGTCTGGAAGGCCCAGCTCATGAATGACTTT
GTAGCTGTCAAGATCTTCCCACTCCAGGACAAGCAGTCGTGGCAGAGTGAACGGGAGATCTTCAGCACAC
CTGGCATGAAGCACGAGAACCTGCTACAGTTCATTGCTGCCGAGAAGCGAGGCTCCAACCTCGAAGTAGA
GCTGTGGCTCATCACGGCCTTCCATGACAAGGGCTCCCTCACGGATTACCTCAAGGGGAACATCATCACA
TGGAACGAACTGTGTCATGTAGCAGAGACGATGTCACGAGGCCTCTCATACCTGCATGAGGATGTGCCCT
GGTGCCGTGGCGAGGGCCACAAGCCGTCTATTGCCCACAGGGACTTTAAAAGTAAGAATGTATTGCTGAA
GAGCGACCTCACAGCCGTGCTGGCTGACTTTGGCTTGGCTGTTCGATTTGAGCCAGGGAAACCTCCAGGG
GACACCCACGGACAGGTAGGCACGAGACGGTACATGGCTCCTGAGGTGCTCGAGGGAGCCATCAACTTCC
AGAGAGATGCCTTCCTGCGCATTGACATGTATGCCATGGGGTTGGTGCTGTGGGAGCTTGTGTCTCGCTG
CAAGGCTGCAGACGGACCCGTGGATGAGTACATGCTGCCCTTTGAGGAAGAGATTGGCCAGCACCCTTCG
TTGGAGGAGCTGCAGGAGGTGGTGGTGCACAAGAAGATGAGGCCCACCATTAAAGATCACTGGTTGAAAC
ACCCGGGCCTGGCCCAGCTTTGTGTGACCATCGAGGAGTGCTGGGACCATGATGCAGAGGCTCGCTTGTC
CGCGGGCTGTGTGGAGGAGCGGGTGTCCCTGATTCGGAGGTCGGTCAATGGCACTACCTCGGACTGTCTC
GTTTCCCTGGTGACCTCTGTCACCAATGTGGACCTGCCCCCTAAAGAGTCAAGCATCTAATCAACTTTCT
TGTACAAAGTTGGCATTATAAGAAAGCATTGCTTATCAATTTGTTGCAACGAACAGGTCACTATCAGTCA
AAATAAAATCATTATTTGCCATCCAGCTGATATCCCCTATAGTGAGTCGTATTACATGGTCATAGCTGTT
TCCTGGCAGCTCTGGCCCGTGTCTCAAAATCTCTGATGTTACATTGCACAAGATAAAAATATATCATCAT
GCCTCCTCTAGACCAGCCAGGACAGAAATGCCTCGACTTCGCTGCTACCCAAGGTTGCCGGGTGACGCAC
ACCGTGGAAACGGATGAAGGCACGAACCCAGTGGACATAAGCCTGTTCGGTTCGTAAGCTGTAATGCAAG
TAGCGTATGCGCTCACGCAACTGGTCCAGAACCTTGACCGAACGCAGCGGTGGTAACGGCGCAGTGGCGG
TTTTCATGGCTTGTTATGACTGTTTTTTTGGGGTACAGTCTATGCCTCGGGCATCCAAGCAGCAAGCGCG
TTACGCCGTGGGTCGATGTTTGATGTTATGGAGCAGCAACGATGTTACGCAGCAGGGCAGTCGCCCTAAA
ACAAAGTTAAACATTATGAGGGAAGCGGTGATCGCCGAAGTATCGACTCAACTATCAGAGGTAGTTGGCG
TCATCGAGCGCCATCTCGAACCGACGTTGCTGGCCGTACATTTGTACGGCTCCGCAGTGGATGGCGGCCT
GAAGCCACACAGTGATATTGATTTGCTGGTTACGGTGACCGTAAGGCTTGATGAAACAACGCGGCGAGCT
TTGATCAACGACCTTTTGGAAACTTCGGCTTCCCCTGGAGAGAGCGAGATTCTCCGCGCTGTAGAAGTCA
CCATTGTTGTGCACGACGACATCATTCCGTGGCGTTATCCAGCTAAGCGCGAACTGCAATTTGGAGAATG
GCAGCGCAATGACATTCTTGCAGGTATCTTCGAGCCAGCCACGATCGACATTGATCTGGCTATCTTGCTG
ACAAAAGCAAGAGAACATAGCGTTGCCTTGGTAGGTCCAGCGGCGGAGGAACTCTTTGATCCGGTTCCTG
AACAGGATCTATTTGAGGCGCTAAATGAAACCTTAACGCTATGGAACTCGCCGCCCGACTGGGCTGGCGA
TGAGCGAAATGTAGTGCTTACGTTGTCCCGCATTTGGTACAGCGCAGTAACCGGCAAAATCGCGCCGAAG
GATGTCGCTGCCGACTGGGCAATGGAGCGCCTGCCGGCCCAGTATCAGCCCGTCATACTTGAAGCTAGAC
AGGCTTATCTTGGACAAGAAGAAGATCGCTTGGCCTCGCGCGCAGATCAGTTGGAAGAATTTGTCCACTA
CGTGAAAGGCGAGATCACCAAGGTAGTCGGCAAATAACCCTCGACTCTAGAGGATCCCCGGGTACCGAGC
TCGAATTCCGTGATAGGTGGGCTGCCCTTCCTGGTTGGCTTGGTTTCATCAGCCATCCGCTTGCCCTCAT
CTGTTACGCCGGCGGTAGCCGGCCAGCCTCGCAGAGCAGGATTCCCGTTGAGCACCGCCAGGTGCGAATA
AGGGACAGTGAAGAAGGAACACCCGCTCGCGGGTGGGCCTACTTCACCTATCCTGCCCGGCTGACGCCGT
TGGATACACCAAGGAAAGTCTACACGAACCCTTTGGCAAAATCCTGTATATCGTGCGAAAAAGGATGGAT
ATACCGAAAAAATCGCTATAATGACCCCGAAGCAGGGTTATGCAGCGGAAAACGGAATTCGAGCTCGGTA
CCCGGGGATCCTCTAGAGTCGAGCCACCCATGACCAAAATCCCTTAACGTGAGTTACGCGTCGTTCCACT
GAGCGTCAGACCCCGTAGAAAAGATCAAAGGATCTTCTTGAGATCCTTTTTTTCTGCGCGTAATCTGCTG
CTTGCAAACAAAAAAACCACCGCTACCAGCGGTGGTTTGTTTGCCGGATCAAGAGCTACCAACTCTTTTT
CCGAAGGTAACTGGCTTCAGCAGAGCGCAGATACCAAATACTGTTCTTCTAGTGTAGCCGTAGTTAGGCC
ACCACTTCAAGAACTCTGTAGCACCGCCTACATACCTCGCTCTGCTAATCCTGTTACCAGTGGCTGCTGC
CAGTGGCGATAAGTCGTGTCTTACCGGGTTGGACTCAAGACGATAGTTACCGGATAAGGCGCAGCGGTCG
GGCTGAACGGGGGGTTCGTGCACACAGCCCAGCTTGGAGCGAACGACCTACACCGAACTGAGATACCTAC
AGCGTGAGCTATGAGAAAGCGCCACGCTTCCCGAAGGGAGAAAGGCGGACAGGTATCCGGTAAGCGGCAG
GGTCGGAACAGGAGAGCGCACGAGGGAGCTTCCAGGGGGAAACGCCTGGTATCTTTATAGTCCTGTCGGG
TTTCGCCACCTCTGACTTGAGCGTCGATTTTTGTGATGCTCGTCAGGGGGGCGGAGCCTATGGAAAAACG
CCAGCAACGCGGCCTTTTTACGGTTCCTGGCCTTTTGCTGGCCTTTTGCTCACATGTT
